>Addgene plasmid #174049 | Lenti-LucAL | addgene full sequence | sequence record 345204 | Addgene NGS Result
CACTAGTCTCGTGCAGATGGACAGCACCGCTGAGCAATGGAAGCGGGTAGGCCTTTGGGGCAGCGGCCAA
TAGCAGCTTTGCTCCTTCGCTTTCTGGGCTCAGAGGCTGGGAAGGGGTGGGTCCGGGGGCGGGCTCAGGG
GCGGGCTCAGGGGCGGGGCGGGCGCCCGAAGGTCCTCCGGAGGCCCGGCATTCTGCACGCTTCAAAAGCG
CACGTCTGCCGCGCTGTTCTCCTCTTCCTCATCTCCGGGAGACCCGACATTAGCGCTACAGCTTAAGCGG
ACCATGCCCAAGAAGAAGAGGAAGGTGTCCAATTTACTGACCGTACACCAAAATTTGCCTGCATTACCGG
TCGATGCAACGAGTGATGAGGTTCGCAAGAACCTGATGGACATGTTCAGGGATCGCCAGGCGTTTTCTGA
GCATACCTGGAAAATGCTTCTGTCCGTTTGCCGGTCGTGGGCGGCATGGTGCAAGTTGAATAACCGGAAA
TGGTTTCCCGCAGAACCTGAAGATGTTCGCGATTATCTTCTATATCTTCAGGCGCGCGGTCTGGCAGTAA
AAACTATCCAGCAACATTTGGGCCAGCTAAACATGCTTCATCGTCGGTCCGGGCTGCCACGACCAAGTGA
CAGCAATGCTGTTTCACTGGTTATGCGGCGGATCCGAAAAGAAAACGTTGATGCCGGTGAACGTGCAAAA
CAGGCTCTAGCGTTCGAACGCACTGATTTCGACCAGGTTCGTTCACTCATGGAAAATAGCGATCGCTGCC
AGGATATACGTAATCTGGCATTTCTGGGGATTGCTTATAACACCCTGTTACGTATAGCCGAAATTGCCAG
GATCAGGGTTAAAGATATCTCACGTACTGACGGTGGGAGAATGTTAATCCATATTGGCAGAACGAAAACG
CTGGTTAGCACCGCAGGTGTAGAGAAGGCACTTAGCCTGGGGGTAACTAAACTGGTCGAGCGATGGATTT
CCGTCTCTGGTGTAGCTGATGATCCGAATAACTACCTGTTTTGCCGGGTCAGAAAAAATGGTGTTGCCGC
GCCATCTGCCACCAGCCAGCTATCAACTCGCGCCCTGGAAGGGATTTTTGAAGCAACTCATCGATTGATT
TACGGCGCTAAGGATGACTCTGGTCAGAGATACCTGGCCTGGTCTGGACACAGTGCCCGTGTCGGAGCCG
CGCGAGATATGGCCCGCGCTGGAGTTTCAATACCGGAGATCATGCAAGCTGGTGGCTGGACCAATGTAAA
TATTGTCATGAACTATATCCGTAACCTGGATAGTGAAACAGGGGCAATGGTGCGCCTGCTGGAAGATGGC
GATTAGAAACGTTGTTGTTTGGGGTTGAATTACTCTTCTAGACCGCGGCGCGCCCGATAATCAACCTCTG
GATTACAAAATTTGTGAAAGATTGACTGGTATTCTTAACTATGTTGCTCCTTTTACGCTATGTGGATACG
CTGCTTTAATGCCTTTGTATCATGCTATTGCTTCCCGTATGGCTTTCATTTTCTCCTCCTTGTATAAATC
CTGGTTGCTGTCTCTTTATGAGGAGTTGTGGCCCGTTGTCAGGCAACGTGGCGTGGTGTGCACTGTGTTT
GCTGACGCAACCCCCACTGGTTGGGGCATTGCCACCACCTGTCAGCTCCTTTCCGGGACTTTCGCTTTCC
CCCTCCCTATTGCCACGGCGGAACTCATCGCCGCCTGCCTTGCCCGCTGCTGGACAGGGGCTCGGCTGTT
GGGCACTGACAATTCCGTGGTGTTGTCGGGGAAATCATCGTCCTTTCCTTGGCTGCTCGCCTGTGTTGCC
ACCTGGATTCTGCGCGGGACGTCCTTCTGCTACGTCCCTTCGGCCCTCAATCCAGCGGACCTTCCTTCCC
GCGGCCTGCTGCCGGCTCTGCGGCCTCTTCCGCGTCTTCGCCTTCGCCCTCAGACGAGTCGGATCTCCCT
TTGGGCCGCCTCCCCGCATCGATACCGTCGACCTCGATCGAGACCTAGAAAAACATGGAGCAATCACAAG
TAGCAATACAGCAGCTACCAATGCTGATTGTGCCTGGCTAGAAGCACAAGAGGAGGAGGAGGTGGGTTTT
CCAGTCACACCTCAGGTACCTTTAAGACCAATGACTTACAAGGCAGCTGTAGATCTTAGCCACTTTTTAA
AAGAAAAGGGGGGACTGGAAGGGCTAATTCACTCCCAACGAAGACAAGATATCCTTGATCTGTGGATCTA
CCACACACAAGGCTACTTCCCTGATTGGCAGAACTACACACCAGGGCCAGGGATCAGATATCCACTGACC
TTTGGATGGTGCTACAAGCTAGTACCAGTTGAGCAAGAGAAGGTAGAAGAAGCCAATGAAGGAGAGAACA
CCCGCTTGTTACACCCTGTGAGCCTGCATGGGATGGATGACCCGGAGAGAGAAGTATTAGAGTGGAGGTT
TGACAGCCGCCTAGCATTTCATCACATGGCCCGAGAGCTGCATCCGGACTGTACTGGGTCTCTCTGGTTA
GACCAGATCTGAGCCTGGGAGCTCTCTGGCTAACTAGGGAACCCACTGCTTAAGCCTCAATAAAGCTTGC
CTTGAGTGCTTCAAGTAGTGTGTGCCCGTCTGTTGTGTGACTCTGGTAACTAGAGATCCCTCAGACCCTT
TTAGTCAGTGTGGAAAATCTCTAGCAGCATGTGAGCAAAAGGCCAGCAAAAGGCCAGGAACCGTAAAAAG
GCCGCGTTGCTGGCGTTTTTCCATAGGCTCCGCCCCCCTGACGAGCATCACAAAAATCGACGCTCAAGTC
AGAGGTGGCGAAACCCGACAGGACTATAAAGATACCAGGCGTTTCCCCCTGGAAGCTCCCTCGTGCGCTC
TCCTGTTCCGACCCTGCCGCTTACCGGATACCTGTCCGCCTTTCTCCCTTCGGGAAGCGTGGCGCTTTCT
CATAGCTCACGCTGTAGGTATCTCAGTTCGGTGTAGGTCGTTCGCTCCAAGCTGGGCTGTGTGCACGAAC
CCCCCGTTCAGCCCGACCGCTGCGCCTTATCCGGTAACTATCGTCTTGAGTCCAACCCGGTAAGACACGA
CTTATCGCCACTGGCAGCAGCCACTGGTAACAGGATTAGCAGAGCGAGGTATGTAGGCGGTGCTACAGAG
TTCTTGAAGTGGTGGCCTAACTACGGCTACACTAGAAGAACAGTATTTGGTATCTGCGCTCTGCTGAAGC
CAGTTACCTTCGGAAAAAGAGTTGGTAGCTCTTGATCCGGCAAACAAACCACCGCTGGTAGCGGTGGTTT
TTTTGTTTGCAAGCAGCAGATTACGCGCAGAAAAAAAGGATCTCAAGAAGATCCTTTGATCTTTTCTACG
GGGTCTGACGCTCAGTGGAACGAAAACTCACGTTAAGGGATTTTGGTCATGAGATTATCAAAAAGGATCT
TCACCTAGATCCTTTTAAATTAAAAATGAAGTTTTAAATCAATCTAAAGTATATATGAGTAAACTTGGTC
TGACAGTTACCAATGCTTAATCAGTGAGGCACCTATCTCAGCGATCTGTCTATTTCGTTCATCCATAGTT
GCCTGACTCCCCGTCGTGTAGATAACTACGATACGGGAGGGCTTACCATCTGGCCCCAGTGCTGCAATGA
TACCGCGAGACCCACGCTCACCGGCTCCAGATTTATCAGCAATAAACCAGCCAGCCGGAAGGGCCGAGCG
CAGAAGTGGTCCTGCAACTTTATCCGCCTCCATCCAGTCTATTAATTGTTGCCGGGAAGCTAGAGTAAGT
AGTTCGCCAGTTAATAGTTTGCGCAACGTTGTTGCCATTGCTACAGGCATCGTGGTGTCACGCTCGTCGT
TTGGTATGGCTTCATTCAGCTCCGGTTCCCAACGATCAAGGCGAGTTACATGATCCCCCATGTTGTGCAA
AAAAGCGGTTAGCTCCTTCGGTCCTCCGATCGTTGTCAGAAGTAAGTTGGCCGCAGTGTTATCACTCATG
GTTATGGCAGCACTGCATAATTCTCTTACTGTCATGCCATCCGTAAGATGCTTTTCTGTGACTGGTGAGT
ACTCAACCAAGTCATTCTGAGAATAGTGTATGCGGCGACCGAGTTGCTCTTGCCCGGCGTCAATACGGGA
TAATACCGCGCCACATAGCAGAACTTTAAAAGTGCTCATCATTGGAAAACGTTCTTCGGGGCGAAAACTC
TCAAGGATCTTACCGCTGTTGAGATCCAGTTCGATGTAACCCACTCGTGCACCCAACTGATCTTCAGCAT
CTTTTACTTTCACCAGCGTTTCTGGGTGAGCAAAAACAGGAAGGCAAAATGCCGCAAAAAAGGGAATAAG
GGCGACACGGAAATGTTGAATACTCATACTCTTCCTTTTTCAATATTATTGAAGCATTTATCAGGGTTAT
TGTCTCATGAGCGGATACATATTTGAATGTATTTAGAAAAATAAACAAATAGGGGTTCCGCGCACATTTC
CCCGAAAAGTGCCACCTGACGTCGACGGATCGGGAGATCTCCCGATCCCCTATGGTGCACTCTCAGTACA
ATCTGCTCTGATGCCGCATAGTTAAGCCAGTATCTGCTCCCTGCTTGTGTGTTGGAGGTCGCTGAGTAGT
GCGCGAGCAAAATTTAAGCTACAACAAGGCAAGGCTTGACCGACAATTGCATGAAGAATCTGCTTAGGGT
TAGGCGTTTTGCGCTGCTTCGCGATGTACGGGCCAGATATACGCGTTGACATTGATTATTGACTAGTTAT
TAATAGTAATCAATTACGGGGTCATTAGTTCATAGCCCATATATGGAGTTCCGCGTTACATAACTTACGG
TAAATGGCCCGCCTGGCTGACCGCCCAACGACCCCCGCCCATTGACGTCAATAATGACGTATGTTCCCAT
AGTAACGCCAATAGGGACTTTCCATTGACGTCAATGGGTGGAGTATTTACGGTAAACTGCCCACTTGGCA
GTACATCAAGTGTATCATATGCCAAGTACGCCCCCTATTGACGTCAATGACGGTAAATGGCCCGCCTGGC
ATTATGCCCAGTACATGACCTTATGGGACTTTCCTACTTGGCAGTACATCTACGTATTAGTCATCGCTAT
TACCATGGTGATGCGGTTTTGGCAGTACATCAATGGGCGTGGATAGCGGTTTGACTCACGGGGATTTCCA
AGTCTCCACCCCATTGACGTCAATGGGAGTTTGTTTTGGCACCAAAATCAACGGGACTTTCCAAAATGTC
GTAACAACTCCGCCCCATTGACGCAAATGGGCGGTAGGCGTGTACGGTGGGAGGTCTATATAAGCAGCGC
GTTTTGCCTGTACTGGGTCTCTCTGGTTAGACCAGATCTGAGCCTGGGAGCTCTCTGGCTAACTAGGGAA
CCCACTGCTTAAGCCTCAATAAAGCTTGCCTTGAGTGCTTCAAGTAGTGTGTGCCCGTCTGTTGTGTGAC
TCTGGTAACTAGAGATCCCTCAGACCCTTTTAGTCAGTGTGGAAAATCTCTAGCAGTGGCGCCCGAACAG
GGACTTGAAAGCGAAAGGGAAACCAGAGGAGCTCTCTCGACGCAGGACTCGGCTTGCTGAAGCGCGCACG
GCAAGAGGCGAGGGGCGGCGACTGGTGAGTACGCCAAAAATTTTGACTAGCGGAGGCTAGAAGGAGAGAG
ATGGGTGCGAGAGCGTCAGTATTAAGCGGGGGAGAATTAGATCGCGATGGGAAAAAATTCGGTTAAGGCC
AGGGGGAAAGAAAAAATATAAATTAAAACATATAGTATGGGCAAGCAGGGAGCTAGAACGATTCGCAGTT
AATCCTGGCCTGTTAGAAACATCAGAAGGCTGTAGACAAATACTGGGACAGCTACAACCATCCCTTCAGA
CAGGATCAGAAGAACTTAGATCATTATATAATACAGTAGCAACCCTCTATTGTGTGCATCAAAGGATAGA
GATAAAAGACACCAAGGAAGCTTTAGACAAGATAGAGGAAGAGCAAAACAAAAGTAAGACCACCGCACAG
CAAGCGGCCGGCCGCTGATCTTCAGACCTGGAGGAGGAGATATGAGGGACAATTGGAGAAGTGAATTATA
TAAATATAAAGTAGTAAAAATTGAACCATTAGGAGTAGCACCCACCAAGGCAAAGAGAAGAGTGGTGCAG
AGAGAAAAAAGAGCAGTGGGAATAGGAGCTTTGTTCCTTGGGTTCTTGGGAGCAGCAGGAAGCACTATGG
GCGCAGCGTCAATGACGCTGACGGTACAGGCCAGACAATTATTGTCTGGTATAGTGCAGCAGCAGAACAA
TTTGCTGAGGGCTATTGAGGCGCAACAGCATCTGTTGCAACTCACAGTCTGGGGCATCAAGCAGCTCCAG
GCAAGAATCCTGGCTGTGGAAAGATACCTAAAGGATCAACAGCTCCTGGGGATTTGGGGTTGCTCTGGAA
AACTCATTTGCACCACTGCTGTGCCTTGGAATGCTAGTTGGAGTAATAAATCTCTGGAACAGATTTGGAA
TCACACGACCTGGATGGAGTGGGACAGAGAAATTAACAATTACACAAGCTTAATACACTCCTTAATTGAA
GAATCGCAAAACCAGCAAGAAAAGAATGAACAAGAATTATTGGAATTAGATAAATGGGCAAGTTTGTGGA
ATTGGTTTAACATAACAAATTGGCTGTGGTATATAAAATTATTCATAATGATAGTAGGAGGCTTGGTAGG
TTTAAGAATAGTTTTTGCTGTACTTTCTATAGTGAATAGAGTTAGGCAGGGATATTCACCATTATCGTTT
CAGACCCACCTCCCAACCCCGAGGGGACCCGACAGGCCCGAAGGAATAGAAGAAGAAGGTGGAGAGAGAG
ACAGAGACAGATCCATTCGATTAGTGAACGGATCGGCACTGCGTGCGCCAATTCTGCAGACAAATGGCAG
TATTCATCCACAATTTTAAAAGAAAAGGGGGGATTGGGGGGTACAGTGCAGGGGAAAGAATAGTAGACAT
AATAGCAACAGACATACAAACTAAAGAATTACAAAAACAAATTACAAAAATTCAAAATTTTCGGGTTTAT
TACAGGGACAGCAGAGATCCAGTTTGGTTAGTACCGGGCCCGGGTCGACTAGTGATCAGTGTGAGGGAGT
GTAAAGCTGGTTTCAGAGATCCAGTTTGGTTAGTACCGGGCCCGCTCTAGACGGTTGATCTGGCCTCCGC
GCCGGGTTTTGGCGCCTCCCGCGGGCGCCCCCCTCCTCACGGCGAGCGCTGCCACGTCAGACGAAGGGCG
CAGCGAGCGTCCTGATCCTTCCGCCCGGACGCTCAGGACAGCGGCCCGCTGCTCATAAGACTCGGCCTTA
GAACCCCAGTATCAGCAGAAGGACATTTTAGGACGGGACTTGGGTGACTCTAGGGCACTGGTTTTCTTTC
CAGAGAGCGGAACAGGCGAGGAAAAGTAGTCCCTTCTCGGCGATTCTGCGGAGGGATCTCCGTGGGGCGG
TGAACGCCGATGATTATATAAGGACGCGCCGGGTGTGGCACAGCTAGTTCCGTCGCAGCCGGGATTTGGG
TCGCGGTTCTTGTTTGTGGATCGCTGTGATCGTCACTTGGTGAGTAGCGGGCTGCTGGGCTGGCCGGGGC
TTTCGTGGCCGCCGGGCCGCTCGGTGGGACGGAAGCGTGTGGAGAGACCGCCAAGGGCTGTAGTCTGGGT
CCGCGAGCAAGGTTGCCCTGAACTGGGGGTTGGGGGGAGCGCAGCAAAATGGCGGCTGTTCCCGAGTCTT
GAATGGAAGACGCTTGTGAGGCGGGCTGTGAGGTCGTTGAAACAAGGTGGGGGGCATGGTGGGCGGCAAG
AACCCAAGGTCTTGAGGCCTTCGCTAATGCGGGAAAGCTCTTATTCGGGTGAGATGGGCTGGGGCACCAT
CTGGGGACCCTGACGTGAAGTTTGTCACTGACTGGAGAACTCGGTTTGTCGTCTGTTGCGGGGGCGGCAG
TTATGGCGGTGCCGTTGGGCAGTGCACCCGTACCTTTGGGAGCGCGCGCCCTCGTCGTGTCGTGACGTCA
CCCGTTCTGTTGGCTTATAATGCAGGGTGGGGCCACCTGCCGGTAGGTGTGCGGTAGGCTTTTCTCCGTC
GCAGGACGCAGGGTTCGGGCCTAGGGTAGGCTCTCCTGAATCGACAGGCGCCGGACCTCTGGTGAGGGGA
GGGATAAGTGAGGCGTCAGTTTCTTTGGTCGGTTTTATGTACCTATCTTCTTAAGTAGCTGAAGCTCCGG
TTTTGAACTATGCGCTCGGGGTTGGCGAGTGTGTTTTGTGAAGTTTTTTAGGCACCTTTTGAAATGTAAT
CATTTGGGTCAATATGTAATTTTCAGTGTTAGACTAGTAAATTGTCCGCTAAATTCTGGCCGTTTTTGGC
TTTTTTGTTAGACGAAGCTAACGCGCTAGCTAACTCGAACGCTAGCTGTGCGATCGTTTATGGAAGACGC
CAAAAACATAAAGAAAGGCCCGGCGCCATTCTATCCGCTGGAAGATGGAACCGCTGGAGAGCAACTGCAT
AAGGCTATGAAGAGATACGCCCTGGTTCCTGGAACAATTGCTTTTACAGATGCACATATCGAGGTGGACA
TCACTTACGCTGAGTACTTCGAAATGTCCGTTCGGTTGGCAGAAGCTATGAAACGATATGGGCTGAATAC
AAATCACAGAATCGTCGTATGCAGTGAAAACTCTCTTCAATTCTTTATGCCGGTGTTGGGCGCGTTATTT
ATCGGAGTTGCAGTTGCGCCCGCGAACGACATTTATAATGAACGTGAATTGCTCAACAGTATGGGCATTT
CGCAGCCTACCGTGGTGTTCGTTTCCAAAAAGGGGTTGCAAAAAATTTTGAACGTGCAAAAAAAGCTCCC
AATCATCCAAAAAATTATTATCATGGATTCTAAAACGGATTACCAGGGATTTCAGTCGATGTACACGTTC
GTCACATCTCATCTACCTCCCGGTTTTAATGAATACGATTTTGTGCCAGAGTCCTTCGATAGGGACAAGA
CAATTGCACTGATCATGAACTCCTCTGGATCTACTGGTCTGCCTAAAGGTGTCGCTCTGCCTCATAGAAC
TGCCTGCGTGAGATTCTCGCATGCCAGAGATCCTATTTTTGGCAATCAAATCATTCCGGATACTGCGATT
TTAAGTGTTGTTCCATTCCATCACGGTTTTGGAATGTTTACTACACTCGGATATTTGATATGTGGATTTC
GAGTCGTCTTAATGTATAGATTTGAAGAAGAGCTGTTTCTGAGGAGCCTTCAGGATTACAAGATTCAAAG
TGCGCTGCTGGTGCCAACCCTATTCTCCTTCTTCGCCAAAAGCACTCTGATTGACAAATACGATTTATCT
AATTTACACGAAATTGCTTCTGGTGGCGCTCCCCTCTCTAAGGAAGTCGGGGAAGCGGTTGCCAAGAGGT
TCCATCTGCCAGGTATCAGGCAAGGATATGGGCTCACTGAGACTACATCAGCTATTCTGATTACACCCGA
GGGGGATGATAAACCGGGCGCGGTCGGTAAAGTTGTTCCATTTTTTGAAGCGAAGGTTGTGGATCTGGAT
ACCGGGAAAACGCTGGGCGTTAATCAAAGAGGCGAACTGTGTGTGAGAGGTCCTATGATTATGTCCGGTT
ATGTAAACAATCCGGAAGCGACCAACGCCTTGATTGACAAGGATGGATGGCTACATTCTGGAGACATAGC
TTACTGGGACGAAGACGAACACTTCTTCATCGTTGACCGCCTGAAGTCTCTGATTAAGTACAAAGGCTAT
CAGGTGGCTCCCGCTGAATTGGAATCCATCTTGCTCCAACACCCCAACATCTTCGACGCAGGTGTCGCAG
GTCTTCCCGACGATGACGCCGGTGAACTTCCCGCCGCCGTTGTTGTTTTGGAGCACGGAAAGACGATGAC
GGAAAAAGAGATCGTGGATTACGTCGCCAGTCAAGTAACAACCGCGAAAAAGTTGCGCGGAGGAGTTGTG
TTTGTGGACGAAGTACCGAAAGGTCTTACCGGAAAACTCGACGCAAGAAAAATCAGAGAGATCCTCATAA
AGGCCAAGAAGGGCGGAAAGATCGCCGTGTGTGCAGTGGGCATCACATACACCTGGACCAGGCTGTATGC
TTCAGTGTTGACTGGCTTCTTTGATGGCTTTGAAGTAGGCTTCAATTTCCGAACATTACAGCCAAATGGG
TTACTATAAAAACCGCTGTTCCTAGGAATCCCGAGGCCTATTCTACCGGGTAGGGGAGGCGCTTTTCCCA
AGGCAGTCTGGAGCATGCGCTTTAGCAGCCCCGCTGGGCACTTGGCGCTACACAAGTGGCCTCTGGCCTC
GCACACATTCCACATCCACCGGTAGGCGCCAACCGGCTCCGTTCTTTGGTGGCCCCTTCGCGCCACCTTC
TACTCCTCCCCTAGTCAGGAAGTTCCCCCCCGCCCCGCAGCTCGCGTCGTGCAGGACGTGACAAATGGAA
GTAGCACGTCT
Features (pLannotate 1.2.2; 21 found; start..end, strand, type, name):
    306..1336    +  CDS            Cre (fragment): site-specific recombinase Cre is a site-specific recombinase from bacteriophage P1. Recombination occurs at loxP sequences.
   1389..1977    +  misc_feature   WPRE: woodchuck hepatitis virus posttranscriptional regulatory element
   1978..1997    +  misc_feature   MCS (fragment): pBluescript multiple cloning site
   1999..2499    +  CDS            nef (fragment): NEF_HV1LA - Experimental evidence at protein level: Swiss-Prot protein existence level 1. Extracellular Nef protein targets CD4(+) T-lymphocytes for apoptosis by interacting with CXCR4 surface receptors. From Human immunodeficiency virus type 1 group M subtype B (isolate Lai) (HIV-1).
   2506..2686    +  LTR            5' LTR (truncated): truncated 5' long terminal repeat (LTR) from HIV-1
   2748..3336    -  rep_origin     ori: high-copy-number ColE1/pMB1/pBR322/pUC origin of replication
   3507..4367    -  CDS            AmpR: β-lactamase; bla; confers resistance to ampicillin, carbenicillin, and related antibiotics
   4368..4472    -  promoter       AmpR promoter: bla
   4531..4583    -  misc_feature   bom (fragment): basis of mobility region from pBR322
   4738..5117    +  enhancer       CMV enhancer: human cytomegalovirus immediate early enhancer
   5118..5317    +  promoter       CMV promoter: human cytomegalovirus (CMV) immediate early promoter
   5335..5515    +  LTR            5' LTR (truncated): truncated 5' long terminal repeat (LTR) from HIV-1
   5562..5687    +  misc_feature   HIV-1 Ψ: packaging signal of human immunodeficiency virus type 1
   5671..6009    +  CDS            HIV-1 gag (fragment): gag protein from human immunodeficiency virus 1; gag
   6184..6417    +  misc_feature   RRE: The Rev response element (RRE) of HIV-1 allows for Rev-dependent mRNA export from the nucleus to the cytoplasm.
   6794..6894    +  CDS            Rev (fragment): human immunodeficiency virus 1 (HIV-1) Rev protein; rev; enhances nuclear export of unspliced and incompletely spliced viral mRNAs
   6944..7061    +  misc_feature   cPPT/CTS: central polypurine tract and central termination sequence of HIV-1
   7202..8413    +  promoter       UbC promoter: human ubiquitin C promoter
   8460..10110   +  CDS            luciferase (fragment): firefly luciferase; luc+; enhanced luc+ version of the luciferase gene
  10110..10166   +  CDS            Alg8 (fragment): ALG8_MOUSE - Also known as Gm1089. Experimental evidence at transcript level: Swiss-Prot protein existence level 2. Adds the second glucose residue to the lipid-linked oligosaccharide precursor for N-linked glycosylation. Transfers glucose from dolichyl phosphate glucose (Dol-P-Glc) onto the lipid-linked oligosaccharide Glc(1)Man(9)GlcNAc(2)-PP-Dol before it is transferred to the nascent peptide (By similarity). Required for PKD1/Polycystin-1 maturation and localization to the plasma membrane of the primary cilia (PubMed:28375157). From Mus musculus (Mouse).
  10268..249     +  promoter       PGK promoter (across the origin): mouse phosphoglycerate kinase 1 promoter
