[The description below was written by a language model from this plasmid's Addgene catalogue record and pLannotate feature annotations shown in this document.]
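Description:
Lenti-LucAL is an HIV-1-based lentiviral transfer plasmid of about 10.5 kb, built on the Luc.Cre empty vector and designed to deliver tumor neoantigens, a bioluminescent reporter and Cre recombinase to mouse cells in a single virus. It is propagated in E. coli through a high-copy ColE1/pUC origin with ampicillin selection (AmpR). The viral portion starts with a CMV enhancer/promoter driving a truncated 5' LTR, followed by the Ψ packaging signal with a partial gag fragment, the RRE for Rev-dependent nuclear export of the genomic RNA, and the cPPT/CTS. A WPRE, which boosts transcript expression, and a second truncated LTR close the genome at the 3' end. No packaging proteins are encoded, so these functions must be supplied in trans to produce virus.

The payload consists of two expression units. The human ubiquitin C promoter drives firefly luciferase (luc+) fused at its C-terminus to short segments of mouse ALG8 and LAMA4 that carry the A506T and G1254V mutations, respectively, and these encode the mutant peptide epitopes. The feature table annotates only the Alg8 fragment directly after luciferase; the LAMA4 segment is recorded in the catalogue entry but was not detected by the annotation software, presumably because it is so short. Downstream, a mouse PGK promoter, which spans the numbering origin of the circular sequence, drives Cre recombinase.

The catalogue fields and the associated study on antigen dominance hierarchies and CD8 T cell phenotypes in tumors point to use in Cre/lox mouse tumor models. There, Cre would recombine floxed alleles in transduced cells, which would also express two defined neoantigens and luciferase. The specific mouse models are not stated in the record.
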