Addgene plasmid #174049: Lenti-LucAL
Purpose: Expresses mALG8 (ITYTWTRL) and mLAMA4 (VGFNFRTL) antigens as a fusion to luciferase and Cre recombinase
Depositing lab: Tyler Jacks. Depositing organization: Massachusetts Institute of Technology. Publication: Antigen dominance hierarchies shape TCF1(+) progenitor CD8 T cell phenotypes in tumors. Burger ML, Cruz AM, Crossland GE, Gaglia G, Ritch CC, Blatt SE, Bhutkar A, Canner D, Kienka T, Tavana SZ, Barandiaran AL, Garmilla A, Schenkel JM, Hillman M, de Los Rios Kobara I, Li A, Jaeger AM, Hwang WL, Westcott PMK, Manos MP, Holovatska MM, Hodi FS, Regev A, Santagata S, Jacks T. Cell. 2021 Sep 16;184(19):4996-5014.e26. doi: 10.1016/j.cell.2021.08.020. PubMed 34534464.
Backbone
  Vector backbone: Luc.Cre empty vector
  Backbone manufacturer: Addgene plasmid #20905
  Total vector size (bp): 10510
  Vector type: Mammalian Expression, Lentiviral, Cre/Lox, Luciferase
Growth in bacteria
  Bacterial resistance: Ampicillin, 100 μg/mL
  Growth temperature: 37°C
  Growth strain: NEB Stable
  Copy number: Unknown
Gene/Insert
  Gene/Insert name: LucAL (alt names: mutant ALG8 neoantigen; mutant LAMA4 neoantigen)
  Species: M. musculus (mouse)
  Insert size (bp): 1770
  Mutation: ALG8 alanine 506 to threonine; LAMA4 glycine 1254 to valine
  GenBank ID: NM_199035.2 NM_010681.4
  Promoter: Human Ubiquitin C
  Tag / fusion protein: Luciferase (N terminal on insert)
  Cloning method: Gibson Cloning
  Sequencing primers: 5′ CGA TTT TGT GCC AGA GTC CTT CG; 3′ AGGCCTCGGGATTcctaggAACAGCGGTTT
Terms and licenses: Academic/Nonprofit Terms; Industry Terms: Not Available to Industry
Depositor comments: Visit https://dx.doi.org/10.2139/ssrn.3770111 for the preprint.
How to cite: Lenti-LucAL was a gift from Tyler Jacks (Addgene plasmid # 174049 ; http://n2t.net/addgene:174049 ; RRID:Addgene_174049)
